Addgene plasmid #77772: IKBKE gRNA (BRDN0001144791)
Purpose: 3rd generation lentiviral gRNA plasmid targeting human IKBKE
Depositing lab: John Doench & David Root. Depositing organization: Broad Institute. Publication: Optimized sgRNA design to maximize activity and minimize off-target effects of CRISPR-Cas9. Doench JG, Fusi N, Sullender M, Hegde M, Vaimberg EW, Donovan KF, Smith I, Tothova Z, Wilen C, Orchard R, Virgin HW, Listgarten J, Root DE. Nat Biotechnol. 2016 Jan 18. doi: 10.1038/nbt.3437. PubMed 26780180.
Backbone
  Vector backbone: lentiGuide-Puro
  Backbone manufacturer: Zhang Lab (Addgene plasmid # 52963)
  Vector type: Mammalian Expression, Lentiviral, CRISPR
  Selectable markers: Puromycin
Growth in bacteria
  Bacterial resistance: Ampicillin, 100 μg/mL
  Growth temperature: 37°C
  Growth strain: DH5alpha
  Copy number: High Copy
Gene/Insert
  Gene/Insert name: IKBKE (alt names: IKBKE; NM_001193322.1)
  gRNA/shRNA sequence: TCAACACTACCAGCTACCTG
  Species: H. sapiens (human)
  Entrez Gene: IKBKE (a.k.a. IKK-E, IKK-i, IKKE, IKKI)
  Promoter: hU6
  Cloning method: Unknown
  Sequencing primers: 5′ U6-F; 3′ pS2-R
Terms and licenses: Academic/Nonprofit Terms; Industry Terms: Not Available to Industry
Depositor comments: The gRNA was designed to target the following Genbank reference sequence(s): NM_001193322.1,NM_014002.3. Note that this plasmid does NOT contain Cas9. It should be used in conjunction with lentiCas9-Blast (Addgene #52962) or otherwise with cell lines already expressing Cas9. Browse the full kinome gRNA library at http://www.addgene.org/pooled-library/broadgpp-human-kinome/ or visit http://www.broadinstitute.org/rnai/public/ for detailed protocols and information.
How to cite: IKBKE gRNA (BRDN0001144791) was a gift from John Doench & David Root (Addgene plasmid # 77772 ; http://n2t.net/addgene:77772 ; RRID:Addgene_77772)
