[The description below was written by a language model from this plasmid's Addgene catalogue record and pLannotate feature annotations shown in this document.]
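Description:
IKBKE gRNA (BRDN0001144791) is a third-generation lentiviral CRISPR guide plasmid built on the lentiGuide-Puro backbone and carrying a single guide RNA directed against human IKBKE, the gene for the kinase also known as IKK-epsilon or IKK-i. The assembled sequence is 8,323 nt. It is maintained in E. coli as a high-copy plasmid through a ColE1/pUC-type origin with ampicillin resistance (bla). An f1 origin, lac regulatory remnants, T7 and T3 promoters and an SV40 origin are also annotated as backbone elements.

The lentiviral transfer cassette begins with an RSV promoter fused to a truncated HIV-1 5' LTR, which makes genomic RNA production Tat-independent. This is followed by the Ψ packaging signal with a partial gag sequence and the Rev response element for nuclear export of the full-length transcript. The human U6 RNA polymerase III promoter then drives the IKBKE-specific spacer joined to the Streptococcus pyogenes Cas9 guide scaffold, and a cPPT/CTS element lies just downstream to aid nuclear import of the reverse-transcribed genome. A separate EF-1α promoter, comprising the core promoter and intron A, expresses puromycin N-acetyltransferase so that transduced mammalian cells can be selected. WPRE enhances transcript expression, and a ΔU3 self-inactivating 3' LTR ends the cassette.

The plasmid does not encode Cas9, so it is meant for cells that already express Cas9 or for use alongside a separate Cas9 lentivector. The guide was designed against two IKBKE reference transcripts and belongs to a human kinome guide collection used for CRISPR knockout studies.
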