Features (pLannotate 1.2.2; 29 found; start..end, strand, type, name):
     14..80      +  CDS            small t antigen (fragment): SV40 (simian virus 40) small t antigen
    106..317     +  promoter       EF-1α core promoter: core promoter for human elongation factor EF-1α
    318..1256    +  intron         EF-1α intron A: intron upstream of the start codon of human EF-1α
   1278..1877    +  CDS            PuroR (fragment): puromycin N-acetyltransferase; pac from Streptomyces; confers resistance to puromycin
   1893..2481    +  misc_feature   WPRE: woodchuck hepatitis virus posttranscriptional regulatory element
   2532..2551    +  misc_feature   cPPT/CTS (fragment): central polypurine tract and central termination sequence of HIV-1
   2553..2786    +  LTR            3' LTR (ΔU3): self-inactivating 3' long terminal repeat (LTR) from HIV-1
   2864..2985    +  polyA_signal   SV40 poly(A) signal: SV40 polyadenylation signal
   3025..3160    +  rep_origin     SV40 ori: SV40 origin of replication
   3181..3199    -  promoter       T7 promoter: promoter for bacteriophage T7 RNA polymerase
   3207..3362    +  CDS            lacZα (fragment): LacZα fragment of β-galactosidase; lacZ fragment
   3367..3795    +  rep_origin     f1 ori (sequence partly withheld): f1 bacteriophage origin of replication; arrow indicates direction of (+) strand synthesis
   3848..3952    +  promoter       AmpR promoter: bla
   3953..4813    +  CDS            AmpR: β-lactamase; bla; confers resistance to ampicillin, carbenicillin, and related antibiotics
   4984..5572    +  rep_origin     ori: high-copy-number ColE1/pMB1/pBR322/pUC origin of replication
   5755..5847    +  CDS            lacI (fragment): lac repressor; lacI; The lac repressor binds to the lac operator to inhibit transcription in E. coli. This inhibition can be relieved by adding lactose or isopropyl-β-D-thiogalactopyranoside (IPTG).
   5860..5881    +  protein_bind   CAP binding site: CAP binding activates transcription in the presence of cAMP. E. coli catabolite activator protein
   5896..5926    +  promoter       lac promoter: promoter for the E. coli lac operon
   5934..5950    +  protein_bind   lac operator: The lac repressor binds to the lac operator to inhibit transcription in E. coli. This inhibition can be relieved by adding lactose or isopropyl-β-D-thiogalactopyranoside (IPTG). lac repressor encoded by lacI
   5995..6013    +  promoter       T3 promoter: promoter for bacteriophage T3 RNA polymerase
   6041..6267    +  promoter       RSV promoter: Rous sarcoma virus enhancer/promoter
   6268..6448    +  LTR            5' LTR (truncated): truncated 5' long terminal repeat (LTR) from HIV-1
   6495..6620    +  misc_feature   HIV-1 Ψ: packaging signal of human immunodeficiency virus type 1
   6604..6967    +  CDS            HIV-1 gag (fragment): gag protein from human immunodeficiency virus 1; gag
   7113..7346    +  misc_feature   RRE: The Rev response element (RRE) of HIV-1 allows for Rev-dependent mRNA export from the nucleus to the cytoplasm.
   7723..7749    +  CDS            Rev (fragment): human immunodeficiency virus 1 (HIV-1) Rev protein; rev; enhances nuclear export of unspliced and incompletely spliced viral mRNAs
   7753..7993    +  promoter       U6 promoter: RNA polymerase III promoter for human U6 snRNA
   8023..8098    +  misc_RNA       gRNA scaffold: guide RNA scaffold for the Streptococcus pyogenes CRISPR/Cas9 system
   8154..8271    +  misc_feature   cPPT/CTS: central polypurine tract and central termination sequence of HIV-1
>Addgene plasmid #77772 | IKBKE gRNA (BRDN0001144791) | addgene full sequence | sequence record 188388 | Addgene Assembled Sequence
CCCGGGTGCAAAGATGGATAAAGTTTTAAACAGAGAGGAATCTTTGCAGCTAATGGACCTTCTAGGTCTT
GAAAGGAGTGGGAATTGGCTCCGGTGCCCGTCAGTGGGCAGAGCGCACATCGCCCACAGTCCCCGAGAAG
TTGGGGGGAGGGGTCGGCAATTGATCCGGTGCCTAGAGAAGGTGGCGCGGGGTAAACTGGGAAAGTGATG
TCGTGTACTGGCTCCGCCTTTTTCCCGAGGGTGGGGGAGAACCGTATATAAGTGCAGTAGTCGCCGTGAA
CGTTCTTTTTCGCAACGGGTTTGCCGCCAGAACACAGGTAAGTGCCGTGTGTGGTTCCCGCGGGCCTGGC
CTCTTTACGGGTTATGGCCCTTGCGTGCCTTGAATTACTTCCACCTGGCTGCAGTACGTGATTCTTGATC
CCGAGCTTCGGGTTGGAAGTGGGTGGGAGAGTTCGAGGCCTTGCGCTTAAGGAGCCCCTTCGCCTCGTGC
TTGAGTTGAGGCCTGGCCTGGGCGCTGGGGCCGCCGCGTGCGAATCTGGTGGCACCTTCGCGCCTGTCTC
GCTGCTTTCGATAAGTCTCTAGCCATTTAAAATTTTTGATGACCTGCTGCGACGCTTTTTTTCTGGCAAG
ATAGTCTTGTAAATGCGGGCCAAGATCTGCACACTGGTATTTCGGTTTTTGGGGCCGCGGGCGGCGACGG
GGCCCGTGCGTCCCAGCGCACATGTTCGGCGAGGCGGGGCCTGCGAGCGCGGCCACCGAGAATCGGACGG
GGGTAGTCTCAAGCTGGCCGGCCTGCTCTGGTGCCTGGCCTCGCGCCGCCGTGTATCGCCCCGCCCTGGG
CGGCAAGGCTGGCCCGGTCGGCACCAGTTGCGTGAGCGGAAAGATGGCCGCTTCCCGGCCCTGCTGCAGG
GAGCTCAAAATGGAGGACGCGGCGCTCGGGAGAGCGGGCGGGTGAGTCACCCACACAAAGGAAAAGGGCC
TTTCCGTCCTCAGCCGTCGCTTCATGTGACTCCACGGAGTACCGGGCGCCGTCCAGGCACCTCGATTAGT
TCTCGAGCTTTTGGAGTACGTCGTCTTTAGGTTGGGGGGAGGGGTTTTATGCGATGGAGTTTCCCCACAC
TGAGTGGGTGGAGACTGAAGTTAGGCCAGCTTGGCACTTGATGTAATTCTCCTTGGAATTTGCCCTTTTT
GAGTTTGGATCTTGGTTCATTCTCAAGCCTCAGACAGTGGTTCAAAGTTTTTTTCTTCCATTTCAGGTGT
CGTGACGTACGGCCACCATGACCGAGTACAAGCCCACGGTGCGCCTCGCCACCCGCGACGACGTCCCCAG
GGCCGTACGCACCCTCGCCGCCGCGTTCGCCGACTACCCCGCCACGCGCCACACCGTCGATCCGGACCGC
CACATCGAGCGGGTCACCGAGCTGCAAGAACTCTTCCTCACGCGCGTCGGGCTCGACATCGGCAAGGTGT
GGGTCGCGGACGACGGCGCCGCCGTGGCGGTCTGGACCACGCCGGAGAGCGTCGAAGCGGGGGCGGTGTT
CGCCGAGATCGGCCCGCGCATGGCCGAGTTGAGCGGTTCCCGGCTGGCCGCGCAGCAACAGATGGAAGGC
CTCCTGGCGCCGCACCGGCCCAAGGAGCCCGCGTGGTTCCTGGCCACCGTCGGAGTCTCGCCCGACCACC
AGGGCAAGGGTCTGGGCAGCGCCGTCGTGCTCCCCGGAGTGGAGGCGGCCGAGCGCGCCGGGGTGCCCGC
CTTCCTGGAGACCTCCGCGCCCCGCAACCTCCCCTTCTACGAGCGGCTCGGCTTCACCGTCACCGCCGAC
GTCGAGGTGCCCGAAGGACCGCGCACCTGGTGCATGACCCGCAAGCCCGGTGCCTGAACGCGTTAAGTCG
ACAATCAACCTCTGGATTACAAAATTTGTGAAAGATTGACTGGTATTCTTAACTATGTTGCTCCTTTTAC
GCTATGTGGATACGCTGCTTTAATGCCTTTGTATCATGCTATTGCTTCCCGTATGGCTTTCATTTTCTCC
TCCTTGTATAAATCCTGGTTGCTGTCTCTTTATGAGGAGTTGTGGCCCGTTGTCAGGCAACGTGGCGTGG
TGTGCACTGTGTTTGCTGACGCAACCCCCACTGGTTGGGGCATTGCCACCACCTGTCAGCTCCTTTCCGG
GACTTTCGCTTTCCCCCTCCCTATTGCCACGGCGGAACTCATCGCCGCCTGCCTTGCCCGCTGCTGGACA
GGGGCTCGGCTGTTGGGCACTGACAATTCCGTGGTGTTGTCGGGGAAATCATCGTCCTTTCCTTGGCTGC
TCGCCTGTGTTGCCACCTGGATTCTGCGCGGGACGTCCTTCTGCTACGTCCCTTCGGCCCTCAATCCAGC
GGACCTTCCTTCCCGCGGCCTGCTGCCGGCTCTGCGGCCTCTTCCGCGTCTTCGCCTTCGCCCTCAGACG
AGTCGGATCTCCCTTTGGGCCGCCTCCCCGCGTCGACTTTAAGACCAATGACTTACAAGGCAGCTGTAGA
TCTTAGCCACTTTTTAAAAGAAAAGGGGGGACTGGAAGGGCTAATTCACTCCCAACGAAGACAAGATCTG
CTTTTTGCTTGTACTGGGTCTCTCTGGTTAGACCAGATCTGAGCCTGGGAGCTCTCTGGCTAACTAGGGA
ACCCACTGCTTAAGCCTCAATAAAGCTTGCCTTGAGTGCTTCAAGTAGTGTGTGCCCGTCTGTTGTGTGA
CTCTGGTAACTAGAGATCCCTCAGACCCTTTTAGTCAGTGTGGAAAATCTCTAGCAGTACGTATAGTAGT
TCATGTCATCTTATTATTCAGTATTTATAACTTGCAAAGAAATGAATATCAGAGAGTGAGAGGAACTTGT
TTATTGCAGCTTATAATGGTTACAAATAAAGCAATAGCATCACAAATTTCACAAATAAAGCATTTTTTTC
ACTGCATTCTAGTTGTGGTTTGTCCAAACTCATCAATGTATCTTATCATGTCTGGCTCTAGCTATCCCGC
CCCTAACTCCGCCCATCCCGCCCCTAACTCCGCCCAGTTCCGCCCATTCTCCGCCCCATGGCTGACTAAT
TTTTTTTATTTATGCAGAGGCCGAGGCCGCCTCGGCCTCTGAGCTATTCCAGAAGTAGTGAGGAGGCTTT
TTTGGAGGCCTAGGGACGTACCCAATTCGCCCTATAGTGAGTCGTATTACGCGCGCTCACTGGCCGTCGT
TTTACAACGTCGTGACTGGGAAAACCCTGGCGTTACCCAACTTAATCGCCTTGCAGCACATCCCCCTTTC
GCCAGCTGGCGTAATAGCGAAGAGGCCCGCACCGATCGCCCTTCCCAACAGTTGCGCAGCCTGAATGGCG
AATGGG
[124 nt withheld, positions 3367-3490]
C
[91 nt withheld, positions 3492-3582]
A
[49 nt withheld, positions 3584-3632]
CCTTTGACGTTGGAGTCCACGTTCTTT
[37 nt withheld, positions 3660-3696]
ACCCTATCTCGGTCTATTCTTTTGATTTATAAGGGATTTTGCCGATTTCGGCCTATTGGTTAAAAAATGA
GCTGATTTAACAAAAATTTAACGCGAATTTTAACAAAATATTAACGCTTACAATTTAGGTGGCACTTTTC
GGGGAAATGTGCGCGGAACCCCTATTTGTTTATTTTTCTAAATACATTCAAATATGTATCCGCTCATGAG
ACAATAACCCTGATAAATGCTTCAATAATATTGAAAAAGGAAGAGTATGAGTATTCAACATTTCCGTGTC
GCCCTTATTCCCTTTTTTGCGGCATTTTGCCTTCCTGTTTTTGCTCACCCAGAAACGCTGGTGAAAGTAA
AAGATGCTGAAGATCAGTTGGGTGCACGAGTGGGTTACATCGAACTGGATCTCAACAGCGGTAAGATCCT
TGAGAGTTTTCGCCCCGAAGAACGTTTTCCAATGATGAGCACTTTTAAAGTTCTGCTATGTGGCGCGGTA
TTATCCCGTATTGACGCCGGGCAAGAGCAACTCGGTCGCCGCATACACTATTCTCAGAATGACTTGGTTG
AGTACTCACCAGTCACAGAAAAGCATCTTACGGATGGCATGACAGTAAGAGAATTATGCAGTGCTGCCAT
AACCATGAGTGATAACACTGCGGCCAACTTACTTCTGACAACGATCGGAGGACCGAAGGAGCTAACCGCT
TTTTTGCACAACATGGGGGATCATGTAACTCGCCTTGATCGTTGGGAACCGGAGCTGAATGAAGCCATAC
CAAACGACGAGCGTGACACCACGATGCCTGTAGCAATGGCAACAACGTTGCGCAAACTATTAACTGGCGA
ACTACTTACTCTAGCTTCCCGGCAACAATTAATAGACTGGATGGAGGCGGATAAAGTTGCAGGACCACTT
CTGCGCTCGGCCCTTCCGGCTGGCTGGTTTATTGCTGATAAATCTGGAGCCGGTGAGCGTGGGTCTCGCG
GTATCATTGCAGCACTGGGGCCAGATGGTAAGCCCTCCCGTATCGTAGTTATCTACACGACGGGGAGTCA
GGCAACTATGGATGAACGAAATAGACAGATCGCTGAGATAGGTGCCTCACTGATTAAGCATTGGTAACTG
TCAGACCAAGTTTACTCATATATACTTTAGATTGATTTAAAACTTCATTTTTAATTTAAAAGGATCTAGG
TGAAGATCCTTTTTGATAATCTCATGACCAAAATCCCTTAACGTGAGTTTTCGTTCCACTGAGCGTCAGA
CCCCGTAGAAAAGATCAAAGGATCTTCTTGAGATCCTTTTTTTCTGCGCGTAATCTGCTGCTTGCAAACA
AAAAAACCACCGCTACCAGCGGTGGTTTGTTTGCCGGATCAAGAGCTACCAACTCTTTTTCCGAAGGTAA
CTGGCTTCAGCAGAGCGCAGATACCAAATACTGTTCTTCTAGTGTAGCCGTAGTTAGGCCACCACTTCAA
GAACTCTGTAGCACCGCCTACATACCTCGCTCTGCTAATCCTGTTACCAGTGGCTGCTGCCAGTGGCGAT
AAGTCGTGTCTTACCGGGTTGGACTCAAGACGATAGTTACCGGATAAGGCGCAGCGGTCGGGCTGAACGG
GGGGTTCGTGCACACAGCCCAGCTTGGAGCGAACGACCTACACCGAACTGAGATACCTACAGCGTGAGCT
ATGAGAAAGCGCCACGCTTCCCGAAGGGAGAAAGGCGGACAGGTATCCGGTAAGCGGCAGGGTCGGAACA
GGAGAGCGCACGAGGGAGCTTCCAGGGGGAAACGCCTGGTATCTTTATAGTCCTGTCGGGTTTCGCCACC
TCTGACTTGAGCGTCGATTTTTGTGATGCTCGTCAGGGGGGCGGAGCCTATGGAAAAACGCCAGCAACGC
GGCCTTTTTACGGTTCCTGGCCTTTTGCTGGCCTTTTGCTCACATGTTCTTTCCTGCGTTATCCCCTGAT
TCTGTGGATAACCGTATTACCGCCTTTGAGTGAGCTGATACCGCTCGCCGCAGCCGAACGACCGAGCGCA
GCGAGTCAGTGAGCGAGGAAGCGGAAGAGCGCCCAATACGCAAACCGCCTCTCCCCGCGCGTTGGCCGAT
TCATTAATGCAGCTGGCACGACAGGTTTCCCGACTGGAAAGCGGGCAGTGAGCGCAACGCAATTAATGTG
AGTTAGCTCACTCATTAGGCACCCCAGGCTTTACACTTTATGCTTCCGGCTCGTATGTTGTGTGGAATTG
TGAGCGGATAACAATTTCACACAGGAAACAGCTATGACCATGATTACGCCAAGCGCGCAATTAACCCTCA
CTAAAGGGAACAAAAGCTGGAGCTGCAAGCTTAATGTAGTCTTATGCAATACTCTTGTAGTCTTGCAACA
TGGTAACGATGAGTTAGCAACATGCCTTACAAGGAGAGAAAAAGCACCGTGCATGCCGATTGGTGGAAGT
AAGGTGGTACGATCGTGCCTTATTAGGAAGGCAACAGACGGGTCTGACATGGATTGGACGAACCACTGAA
TTGCCGCATTGCAGAGATATTGTATTTAAGTGCCTAGCTCGATACATAAACGGGTCTCTCTGGTTAGACC
AGATCTGAGCCTGGGAGCTCTCTGGCTAACTAGGGAACCCACTGCTTAAGCCTCAATAAAGCTTGCCTTG
AGTGCTTCAAGTAGTGTGTGCCCGTCTGTTGTGTGACTCTGGTAACTAGAGATCCCTCAGACCCTTTTAG
TCAGTGTGGAAAATCTCTAGCAGTGGCGCCCGAACAGGGACTTGAAAGCGAAAGGGAAACCAGAGGAGCT
CTCTCGACGCAGGACTCGGCTTGCTGAAGCGCGCACGGCAAGAGGCGAGGGGCGGCGACTGGTGAGTACG
CCAAAAATTTTGACTAGCGGAGGCTAGAAGGAGAGAGATGGGTGCGAGAGCGTCAGTATTAAGCGGGGGA
GAATTAGATCGCGATGGGAAAAAATTCGGTTAAGGCCAGGGGGAAAGAAAAAATATAAATTAAAACATAT
AGTATGGGCAAGCAGGGAGCTAGAACGATTCGCAGTTAATCCTGGCCTGTTAGAAACATCAGAAGGCTGT
AGACAAATACTGGGACAGCTACAACCATCCCTTCAGACAGGATCAGAAGAACTTAGATCATTATATAATA
CAGTAGCAACCCTCTATTGTGTGCATCAAAGGATAGAGATAAAAGACACCAAGGAAGCTTTAGACAAGAT
AGAGGAAGAGCAAAACAAAAGTAAGACCACCGCACAGCAAGCGGCCGCTGATCTTCAGACCTGGAGGAGG
AGATATGAGGGACAATTGGAGAAGTGAATTATATAAATATAAAGTAGTAAAAATTGAACCATTAGGAGTA
GCACCCACCAAGGCAAAGAGAAGAGTGGTGCAGAGAGAAAAAAGAGCAGTGGGAATAGGAGCTTTGTTCC
TTGGGTTCTTGGGAGCAGCAGGAAGCACTATGGGCGCAGCGTCAATGACGCTGACGGTACAGGCCAGACA
ATTATTGTCTGGTATAGTGCAGCAGCAGAACAATTTGCTGAGGGCTATTGAGGCGCAACAGCATCTGTTG
CAACTCACAGTCTGGGGCATCAAGCAGCTCCAGGCAAGAATCCTGGCTGTGGAAAGATACCTAAAGGATC
AACAGCTCCTGGGGATTTGGGGTTGCTCTGGAAAACTCATTTGCACCACTGCTGTGCCTTGGAATGCTAG
TTGGAGTAATAAATCTCTGGAACAGATTTGGAATCACACGACCTGGATGGAGTGGGACAGAGAAATTAAC
AATTACACAAGCTTAATACACTCCTTAATTGAAGAATCGCAAAACCAGCAAGAAAAGAATGAACAAGAAT
TATTGGAATTAGATAAATGGGCAAGTTTGTGGAATTGGTTTAACATAACAAATTGGCTGTGGTATATAAA
ATTATTCATAATGATAGTAGGAGGCTTGGTAGGTTTAAGAATAGTTTTTGCTGTACTTTCTATAGTGAAT
AGAGTTAGGCAGGGATATTCACCATTATCGTTTCAGACCCACCTCCCAACCCCGAGGGGACCCAGAGAGG
GCCTATTTCCCATGATTCCTTCATATTTGCATATACGATACAAGGCTGTTAGAGAGATAATTAGAATTAA
TTTGACTGTAAACACAAAGATATTAGTACAAAATACGTGACGTAGAAAGTAATAATTTCTTGGGTAGTTT
GCAGTTTTAAAATTATGTTTTAAAATGGACTATCATATGCTTACCGTAACTTGAAAGTATTTCGATTTCT
TGGCTTTATATATCTTGTGGAAAGGACGAAACACCGTCAACACTACCAGCTACCTGGTTTTAGAGCTAGA
AATAGCAAGTTAAAATAAGGCTAGTCCGTTATCAACTTGAAAAAGTGGCACCGAGTCGGTGCTTTTTTAA
GCTTGGCGTAACTAGATCTTGAGACAAATGGCAGTATTCATCCACAATTTTAAAAGAAAAGGGGGGATTG
GGGGGTACAGTGCAGGGGAAAGAATAGTAGACATAATAGCAACAGACATACAAACTAAAGAATTACAAAA
ACAAATTACAAAAATTCAAAATTTTCGGGTTTATTACAGGGACAGCAGAGATCCACTTTGGCGCCGGCTC
GAGGGGG
