>Addgene plasmid #77772 | IKBKE gRNA (BRDN0001144791) | depositor partial sequence | sequence record 145232 | Target Sequence
TCAACACTACCAGCTACCTG
