>Addgene plasmid #77772 | IKBKE gRNA (BRDN0001144791) | addgene partial sequence | sequence record 188387 | hU6-F
CGTAGAAAGTAATAATTTCTTGGGTAGTTTGCAGTTTTAAAATTATGTTTTAAAATGGACTATCATATGC
TTACCGTAACTTGAAAGTATTTCGATTTCTTGGCTTTATATATCTTGTGGAAAGGACGAAACACCGTCAA
CACTACCAGCTACCTGGTTTTAGAGCTAGAAATAGCAAGTTAAAATAAGGCTAGTCCGTTATCAACTTGA
AAAAGTGGCACCGAGTCGGTGCTTTTTTAAGCTTGGCGTAACTAGATCTTGAGACAAATGGCAGTATTCA
TCCACAATTTTAAAAGAAAAGGGGGGATTGGGGGGTACAGTGCAGGGGAAAGAATAGTAGACATAATAGC
AACAGACATACAAACTAAAGAATTACAAAAACAAATTACAAAAATTCAAAATTTTCGGGTTTATTACAGG
GACAGCAGAGATCCACTTTGGCGCCGGCTCGAGGGGGCCCGGGTGCAAAGATGGATAAAGTTTTAAACAG
AGAGGAATCTTTGCAGCTAATGGACCTTCTAGGTCTTGAAAGGAGTGGGAATTGGCTCCGGTGCCCGTCA
GTGGGCAGAG
